>Addgene plasmid #44201 | BC-Sig-GPRC | depositor full sequence | sequence record 60060 | BC-Sig-GPRC sequence 8339 bps
TGAAAGACCCCACCTGTAGGTTTGGCAAGCTAGCTTAAGTAACGCCATTTTGCAAGGCATGGAAAATACA
TAACTGAGAATAGAGAAGTTCAGATCAAGGTTAGGAACAGAGAGACAGCAGAATATGGGCCAAACAGGAT
ATCTGTGGTAAGCAGTTCCTGCCCCGGCTCAGGGCCAAGAACAGATGGTCCCCAGATGCGGTCCCGCCCT
CAGCAGTTTCTAGAGAACCATCAGATGTTTCCAGGGTGCCCCAAGGACCTGAAAATGACCCTGTGCCTTA
TTTGAACTAACCAATCAGTTCGCTTCTCGCTTCTGTTCGCGCGCTTCTGCTCCCCGAGCTCAATAAAAGA
GCCCACAACCCCTCACTCGGCGCGCCAGTCCTCCGATAGACTGCGTCGCCCGGGTACCCGTATTCCCAAT
AAAGCCTCTTGCTGTTTGCATCCGAATCGTGGACTCGCTGATCCTTGGGAGGGTCTCCTCAGATTGATTG
ACTGCCCACCTCGGGGGTCTTTCATTTGGAGGTTCCACCGAGATTTGGAGACCCCTGCCTAGGGACCACC
GACCCCCCCGCCGGGAGGTAAGCTGGCCAGCGGTCGTTTCGTGTCTGTCTCTGTCTTTGTGCGTGTTTGT
GCCGGCATCTAATGTTTGCGCCTGCGTCTGTACTAGTTAGCTAACTAGCTCTGTATCTGGCGGACCCGTG
GTGGAACTGACGAGTTCTGAACACCCGGCCGCAACCCTGGGAGACGTCCCAGGGACTTTGGGGGCCGTTT
TTGTGGCCCGACCTGAGGAAGGGAGTCGATGTGGAATCCGACCCCGTCAGGATATGTGGTTCTGGTAGGA
GACGAGAACCTAAAACAGTTCCCGCCTCCGTCTGAATTTTTGCTTTCGGTTTGGAACCGAAGCCGCGCGT
CTTGTCTGCTGCAGCGCTGCAGCATCGTTCTGTGTTGTCTCTGTCTGACTGTGTTTCTGTATTTGTCTGA
AAATTAGGGCCAGACTGTTACCACTCCCTTAAGTTTGACCTTAGGTCACTGGAAAGATGTCGAGCGGATC
GCTCACAACCAGTCGGTAGATGTCAAGAAGAGACGTTGGGTTACCTTCTGCTCTGCAGAATGGCCAACCT
TTAACGTCGGATGGCCGCGAGACGGCACCTTTAACCGAGACCTCATCACCCAGGTTAAGATCAAGGTCTT
TTCACCTGGCCCGCATGGACACCCAGACCAGGTCCCCTACATCGTGACCTGGGAAGCCTTGGCTTTTGAC
CCCCCTCCCTGGGTCAAGCCCTTTGTACACCCTAAGCCTCCGCCTCCTCTTCCTCCATCCGCCCCGTCTC
TCCCCCTTGAACCTCCTCGTTCGACCCCGCCTCGATCCTCCCTTTATCCAGCCCTCACTCCTTCTCTAGG
CGCCGGAATTACCGGTCAAGAGTGACTCCGTCGGAGGAAAATGACTCCCCAGTCGCTGCTGCAGACGACA
CTGTTCCTGCTGAGTCTGCTCTTCCTGGTCCAAGGTGCCCACGGCAGGTTGACCTACTTTGCAGTGCTGA
TGGTCTCCTCGGTGGAGGTGGACGCCGTGCACAAGCACTACCTGAGCCTCCTCTCCTACGTGGGCTGTGT
CGTCTCTGCCCTGGCCTGCCTTGTCACCATTGCCGCCTACCTCTGCTCCAGGGTGCCCCTGCCGTGCAGG
AGGAAACCTCGGGACTACACCATCAAGGTGCACATGAACCTGCTGCTGGCCGTCTTCCTGCTGGACACGA
GCTTCCTGCTCAGCGAGCCGGTGGCCCTGACAGGCTCTGAGGCTGGCTGCCGAGCCAGTGCCATCTTCCT
GCACTTCTCCCTGCTCACCTGCCTTTCCTGGATGGGCCTCGAGGGGTACAACCTCTACCGACTCGTGGTG
GAGGTCTTTGGCACCTATGTCCCTGGCTACCTACTCAAGCTGAGCGCCATGGGCTGGGGCTTCCCCATCT
TTCTGGTGACGCTGGTGGCCCTGGTGGATGTGGACAACTATGGCCCCATCATCTTGGCTGTGCATAGGAC
TCCAGAGGGCGTCATCTACCCTTCCATGTGCTGGATCCGGGACTCCCTGGTCAGCTACATCACCAACCTG
GGCCTCTTCAGCCTGGTGTTTCTGTTCAACATGGCCATGCTAGCCACCATGGTGGTGCAGATCCTGCGGC
TGCGCCCCCACACCCAAAAGTGGTCACATGTGCTGACACTGCTGGGCCTCAGCCTGGTCCTTGGCCTGCC
CTGGGCCTTGATCTTCTTCTCCTTTGCTTCTGGCACCTTCCAGCTTGTCGTCCTCTACCTTTTCAGCATC
ATCACCTCCTTCCAAGGCTTCCTCATCTTCATCTGGTACTGGTCCATGCGGCTGCAGGCCCGGGGTGGCC
CCTCCCCTCTGAAGAGCAACTCAGACAGCGCCAGGCTCCCCATCAGCTCGGGCAGCACCTCGTCCAGCCG
CATCTAGTAATGAGCGGCCGCCAGCACAGTGGTCGAAATTCTGGCGAAAGGGGGATGTGCTGCAAGGCGA
TTAAGTTGGGTAACGCCAGGGTTTTCCCAGTCACGACGTTGTAAAACGACGGCCAGTGAATTGTAATACG
ACTCACTATAGGGCGAATTAATTCCGGTTATTTTCCACCATATTGCCGTCTTTTGGCAATGTGAGGGCCC
GGAAACCTGGCCCTGTCTTCTTGACGAGCATTCCTAGGGGTCTTTCCCCTCTCGCCAAAGGAATGCAAGG
TCTGTTGAATGTCGTGAAGGAAGCAGTTCCTCTGGAAGCTTCTTGAAGACAAACAACGTCTGTAGCGACC
CTTTGCAGGCAGCGGAACCCCCCACCTGGCGACAGGTGCCTCTGCGGCCAAAAGCCACGTGTATAAGATA
CACCTGCAAAGGCGGCACAACCCCAGTGCCACGTTGTGAGTTGGATAGTTGTGGAAAGAGTCAAATGGCT
CTCCTCAAGCGTATTCAACAAGGGGCTGAAGGATGCCCAGAAGGTACCCCATTGTATGGGATCTGATCTG
GGGCCTCGGTGCACATGCTTTACATGTGTTTAGTCGAGGTTAAAAAACGTCTAGGCCCCCCGAACCACGG
GGACGTGGTTTTCCTTTGAAAAACACGATGATAATATGGCCACCACCCATATGAAAGAAACCGCTGCTGC
TAAAATGACCGAGTACAAGCCCACGGTGCGCCTCGCCACCCGCGACGACGTCCCCAGGGCCGTACGCACC
CTCGCCGCCGCGTTCGCCGACTACCCCGCCACGCGCCACACCGTCGATCCGGACCGCCACATCGAGCGGG
TCACCGAGCTGCAAGAACTCTTCCTCACGCGCGTCGGGCTCGACATCGGCAAGGTGTGGGTCGCGGACGA
CGGCGCCGCGGTGGCGGTCTGGACCACGCCGGAGAGCGTCGAAGCGGGGGCGGTGTTCGCCGAGATCGGC
CCGCGCATGGCCGAGTTGAGCGGTTCCCGGCTGGCCGCGCAGCAACAGATGGAAGGCCTCCTGGCGCCGC
ACCGGCCCAAGGAGCCCGCGTGGTTCCTGGCCACCGTCGGCGTCTCGCCCGACCACCAGGGCAAGGGTCT
GGGCAGCGCCGTCGTGCTCCCCGGAGTGGAGGCGGCCGAGCGCGCCGGGGTGCCCGCCTTCCTGGAGACC
TCCGCGCCCCGCAACCTCCCCTTCTACGAGCGGCTCGGCTTCACCGTCACCGCCGACGTCGAGGTGCCCG
AAGGACCGCGCACCTGGTGCATGACCCGCAAGCCCGGTGCCTGGTCGACAAGCATGGGGTAAAGTACTGT
TCTCATCACATCATATCAAGGTTATATACCATCAATATTGCCACAGATGTTACTTAGCCTTTTAATATTT
CTCTAATTTAGTGTATATGCAATGATAGTTCTCTGATTTCTGAGATTGAGTTTCTCATGTGTAATGATTA
TTTAGAGTTTCTCTTTCATCTGTTCAAATTTTTGTCTAGTTTTATTTTTTACTGATTTGTAAGACTTCTT
TTTATAATCTGCATATTACAATTCTCTTTACTGGGGTGTTGCAAATATTTTCTGTCATTCTATGGCCTGA
CTTTTCTTAATGGTTTTTTAATTTTAAAAATAAGTCTTAATATTCATGCAATCTAATTAACAATCTTTTC
TTTGTGGTTAGGACTTTGAGTCATAAGAAATTTTTCTCTACACTGAAGTCATGATGGCATGCTTCTATAT
TATTTTCTAAAAGATTTAAAGTTTTGCCTTCTCCATTTAGACTTATAATTCACTGGAATTTTTTTGTGTG
TATGGTATGACATATGGGTTCCCTTTTATTTTTTACATATAAATATATTTCCCTGTTTTTCTAAAAAAGA
AAAAGATCATCATTTTCCCATTGTAAAATGCCATATTTTTTTCATAGGTCACTTACATATATCAATGGGT
CTGTTTCTGAGCTCTACTCTATTTTATCAGCCTCACTGTCTATCCCCACACATCTCATGCTTTGCTCTAA
ATCTTGATATTTAGTGGAACATTCTTTCCCATTTTGTTCTACAAGAATATTTTTGTTATTGTCTTTTGGG
CTTCTATATACATTTTAGAATGAGGTTGGCAAGTTCTCGACCTGCAGCCAAGCTTATCGATAAAATAAAA
GATTTTATTTAGTCTCCAGAAAAAGGGGGGAATGAAAGACCCCACCTGTAGGTTTGGCAAGCTAGCTTAA
GTAACGCCATTTTGCAAGGCATGGAAAATACATAACTGAGAATAGAGAAGTTCAGATCAAGGTTAGGAAC
AGAGAGACAGCAGAATATGGGCCAAACAGGATATCTGTGGTAAGCAGTTCCTGCCCCGGCTCAGGGCCAA
GAACAGATGGTCCCCAGATGCGGTCCCGCCCTCAGCAGTTTCTAGAGAACCATCAGATGTTTCCAGGGTG
CCCCAAGGACCTGAAAATGACCCTGTGCCTTATTTGAACTAACCAATCAGTTCGCTTCTCGCTTCTGTTC
GCGCGCTTCTGCTCCCCGAGCTCAATAAAAGAGCCCACAACCCCTCACTCGGCGCGCCAGTCCTCCGATA
GACTGCGTCGCCCGGGTACCCGTGTATCCAATAAACCCTCTTGCAGTTGCATCCGACTTGTGGTCTCGCT
GTTCCTTGGGAGGGTCTCCTCTGAGTGATTGACTACCCGTCAGCGGGGGTCTTTCATGGGTAACAGTTTC
TTGAAGTTGGAGAACAACATTCTGAGGGTAGGAGTCGAATATTAAGTAATCCTGACTCAATTAGCCACTG
TTTTGAATCCACATACTCCAATACTCCTGAAATAGTTCATTATGGACAGCGCAGAAGAGCTGGGGAGAAT
TAATTCGTAATCATGGTCATAGCTGTTTCCTGTGTGAAATTGTTATCCGCTCACAATTCCACACAACATA
CGAGCCGGAAGCATAAAGTGTAAAGCCTGGGGTGCCTAATGAGTGAGCTAACTCACATTAATTGCGTTGC
GCTCACTGCCCGCTTTCCAGTCGGGAAACCTGTCGTGCCAGCTGCATTAATGAATCGGCCAACGCGCGGG
GAGAGGCGGTTTGCGTATTGGGCGCTCTTCCGCTTCCTCGCTCACTGACTCGCTGCGCTCGGTCGTTCGG
CTGCGGCGAGCGGTATCAGCTCACTCAAAGGCGGTAATACGGTTATCCACAGAATCAGGGGATAACGCAG
GAAAGAACATGTGAGCAAAAGGCCAGCAAAAGGCCAGGAACCGTAAAAAGGCCGCGTTGCTGGCGTTTTT
CCATAGGCTCCGCCCCCCTGACGAGCATCACAAAAATCGACGCTCAAGTCAGAGGTGGCGAAACCCGACA
GGACTATAAAGATACCAGGCGTTTCCCCCTGGAAGCTCCCTCGTGCGCTCTCCTGTTCCGACCCTGCCGC
TTACCGGATACCTGTCCGCCTTTCTCCCTTCGGGAAGCGTGGCGCTTTCTCATAGCTCACGCTGTAGGTA
TCTCAGTTCGGTGTAGGTCGTTCGCTCCAAGCTGGGCTGTGTGCACGAACCCCCCGTTCAGCCCGACCGC
TGCGCCTTATCCGGTAACTATCGTCTTGAGTCCAACCCGGTAAGACACGACTTATCGCCACTGGCAGCAG
CCACTGGTAACAGGATTAGCAGAGCGAGGTATGTAGGCGGTGCTACAGAGTTCTTGAAGTGGTGGCCTAA
CTACGGCTACACTAGAAGGACAGTATTTGGTATCTGCGCTCTGCTGAAGCCAGTTACCTTCGGAAAAAGA
GTTGGTAGCTCTTGATCCGGCAAACAAACCACCGCTGGTAGCGGTGGTTTTTTTGTTTGCAAGCAGCAGA
TTACGCGCAGAAAAAAAGGATCTCAAGAAGATCCTTTGATCTTTTCTACGGGGTCTGACGCTCAGTGGAA
CGAAAACTCACGTTAAGGGATTTTGGTCATGAGATTATCAAAAAGGATCTTCACCTAGATCCTTTTAAAT
TAAAAATGAAGTTTTAAATCAATCTAAAGTATATATGAGTAAACTTGGTCTGACAGTTACCAATGCTTAA
TCAGTGAGGCACCTATCTCAGCGATCTGTCTATTTCGTTCATCCATAGTTGCCTGACTCCCCGTCGTGTA
GATAACTACGATACGGGAGGGCTTACCATCTGGCCCCAGTGCTGCAATGATACCGCGAGACCCACGCTCA
CCGGCTCCAGATTTATCAGCAATAAACCAGCCAGCCGGAAGGGCCGAGCGCAGAAGTGGTCCTGCAACTT
TATCCGCCTCCATCCAGTCTATTAATTGTTGCCGGGAAGCTAGAGTAAGTAGTTCGCCAGTTAATAGTTT
GCGCAACGTTGTTGCCATTGCTACAGGCATCGTGGTGTCACGCTCGTCGTTTGGTATGGCTTCATTCAGC
TCCGGTTCCCAACGATCAAGGCGAGTTACATGATCCCCCATGTTGTGCAAAAAAGCGGTTAGCTCCTTCG
GTCCTCCGATCGTTGTCAGAAGTAAGTTGGCCGCAGTGTTATCACTCATGGTTATGGCAGCACTGCATAA
TTCTCTTACTGTCATGCCATCCGTAAGATGCTTTTCTGTGACTGGTGAGTACTCAACCAAGTCATTCTGA
GAATAGTGTATGCGGCGACCGAGTTGCTCTTGCCCGGCGTCAATACGGGATAATACCGCGCCACATAGCA
GAACTTTAAAAGTGCTCATCATTGGAAAACGTTCTTCGGGGCGAAAACTCTCAAGGATCTTACCGCTGTT
GAGATCCAGTTCGATGTAACCCACTCGTGCACCCAACTGATCTTCAGCATCTTTTACTTTCACCAGCGTT
TCTGGGTGAGCAAAAACAGGAAGGCAAAATGCCGCAAAAAAGGGAATAAGGGCGACACGGAAATGTTGAA
TACTCATACTCTTCCTTTTTCAATATTATTGAAGCATTTATCAGGGTTATTGTCTCATGAGCGGATACAT
ATTTGAATGTATTTAGAAAAATAAACAAATAGGGGTTCCGCGCACATTTCCCCGAAAAGTGCCACCTGAC
GTCTAAGAAACCATTATTATCATGACATTAACCTATAAAAATAGGCGTATCACGAGGCCCTTTCGTCTCG
CGCGTTTCGGTGATGACGGTGAAAACCTCTGACACATGCAGCTCCCGGAGACGGTCACAGCTTGTCTGTA
AGCGGATGCCGGGAGCAGACAAGCCCGTCAGGGCGCGTCAGCGGGTGTTGGCGGGTGTCGGGGCTGGCTT
AACTATGCGGCATCAGAGCAGATTGTACTGAGAGTGCACCATATGCGGTGTGAAATACCGCACAGATGCG
TAAGGAGAAAATACCGCATCAGGCGCCATTCGCCATTCAGGCTGCGCAACTGTTGGGAAGGGCGATCGGT
GCGGGCCTCTTCGCTATTACGCCAGCTGGCGAAAGGGGGATGTGCTGCAAGGCGATTAAGTTGGGTAACG
CCAGGGTTTTCCCAGTCACGACGTTGTAAAACGACGGCGCAAGGAAGCAGCCCAGTAGTAGGTTGAGGCC
GTTGAGCACCGCCGCCGCAAGGAATGGTGCATGCAAGGAGATGGCGCCCAACAGTCCCCCGGCCACGGGG
CCTGCCACCATACCCACGCCGAAACAAGCGCTCATGAGCCCGAAGTGGCGAGCCCGATCTTCCCCATCGG
TGATGTCGGCGATATAGGCGCCAGCAACCGCACCTGTGGCGCCGGTGATGCCGGCCACGATGCGTCCGGC
GTAGAGGCGATTAGTCCAATTTGTTAAAGACAGGATATCAGTGGTCCAGGCTCTAGTTTTGACTCAACAA
TATCACCAGCTGAAGCCTATAGAGTACGAGCCATAGATAAAATAAAAGATTTTATTTAGTCTCCAGAAAA
AGGGGGGAA
Features (pLannotate 1.2.2; 23 found; start..end, strand, type, name):
    580..921     +  misc_feature   MESV Ψ: packaging signal of murine embryonic stem cell virus
    988..1404    +  CDS            gag (truncated): truncated Moloney murine leukemia virus (MMLV) gag gene lacking the start codon
   1441..1518    +  CDS            ADGRG1 (fragment): AGRG1_HUMAN - Also known as GPR56, TM7LN4, TM7XN1. Experimental evidence at protein level: Swiss-Prot protein existence level 1. [ADGRG1 N-terminal fragment]: Plays a critical role in cancer progression by activating VEGFA production and angiogenesis through a signaling pathway mediated by PRKCA (PubMed:21724588). From Homo sapiens (Human).
   1519..2454    +  CDS            ADGRG1 (fragment): AGRG1_HUMAN - Also known as GPR56, TM7LN4, TM7XN1. Experimental evidence at protein level: Swiss-Prot protein existence level 1. [ADGRG1 N-terminal fragment]: Plays a critical role in cancer progression by activating VEGFA production and angiogenesis through a signaling pathway mediated by PRKCA (PubMed:21724588). From Homo sapiens (Human).
   2491..2581    -  CDS            lacZα (fragment): LacZα fragment of β-galactosidase; lacZ fragment
   2584..2602    +  promoter       T7 promoter: promoter for bacteriophage T7 RNA polymerase
   2653..3114    +  misc_feature   IRES: internal ribosome entry site (IRES) of the encephalomyocarditis virus (EMCV)
   3134..3154    +  CDS            S-Tag (fragment): affinity and epitope tag derived from pancreatic ribonuclease A
   3155..3753    +  CDS            PuroR: puromycin N-acetyltransferase; pac from Streptomyces; confers resistance to puromycin
   4652..5167    +  LTR            3' LTR: 3' long terminal repeat from murine embryonic stem cell virus
   5360..5376    -  protein_bind   lac operator: The lac repressor binds to the lac operator to inhibit transcription in E. coli. This inhibition can be relieved by adding lactose or isopropyl-β-D-thiogalactopyranoside (IPTG). lac repressor encoded by lacI
   5384..5414    -  promoter       lac promoter: promoter for the E. coli lac operon
   5429..5450    -  protein_bind   CAP binding site: CAP binding activates transcription in the presence of cAMP. E. coli catabolite activator protein
   5463..5555    -  CDS            lacI (fragment): lac repressor; lacI; The lac repressor binds to the lac operator to inhibit transcription in E. coli. This inhibition can be relieved by adding lactose or isopropyl-β-D-thiogalactopyranoside (IPTG).
   5738..6326    -  rep_origin     ori: high-copy-number ColE1/pMB1/pBR322/pUC origin of replication
   6497..7357    -  CDS            AmpR: β-lactamase; bla; confers resistance to ampicillin, carbenicillin, and related antibiotics
   7358..7462    -  promoter       AmpR promoter: bla
   7557..7592    +  CDS            rop (fragment): Rop protein, which maintains plasmids at low copy number; rop
   7694..7793    +  misc_feature   bom (fragment): basis of mobility region from pBR322
   7799..7948    -  CDS            lacZα (fragment): LacZα fragment of β-galactosidase; lacZ fragment
   7952..8197    -  CDS            TcR (fragment): tetracycline efflux protein; tet; confers resistance to tetracycline
   8198..8296    +  CDS            env (fragment): murine leukemia virus gPr80 envelope polyprotein precursor; env; proteolytically cleaved into gp70SU and p15TM subunits
   8338..516     +  LTR            5' LTR (across the origin): 5' long terminal repeat from murine embryonic stem cell virus
