[The description below was written by a language model from this plasmid's Addgene catalogue record, the feature table of its GenBank file and pLannotate feature annotations shown in this document.]
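Description:
BC-Sig-GPRC is a gammaretroviral mammalian expression plasmid of about 8.4 kb, built on a backbone the depositor calls "Barcode" (manufacturer not recorded). The proviral portion is flanked by 5′ and 3′ long terminal repeats of murine embryonic stem cell virus. It carries the MESV Ψ packaging signal followed by a truncated, start-codon-less MMLV gag segment, which together allow the transcript to be packaged into retroviral particles when viral proteins are supplied in trans. In bacteria the plasmid is maintained through a high-copy ColE1/pUC-type origin and selected with ampicillin via β-lactamase. Scattered fragments of lacZα, lacI, rop, bom, TcR and env are remnants of earlier cloning vectors and are not expected to be functional.

The payload, cloned between AgeI and NotI, is an engineered version of human GPR56 (ADGRG1), an adhesion G protein-coupled receptor. The native signal peptide is fused directly to the C-terminal fragment beginning at residue 383, just after the autoproteolytic cleavage site in the GPS motif. This appears in the feature table as a short ADGRG1 segment adjoining a longer one, and no epitope tag is added. Transcription is driven by the 5′ LTR. A downstream EMCV IRES allows puromycin N-acetyltransferase to be translated from the same transcript, linking drug selection of transduced cells to insert expression. The construct appears suited to stable expression of the membrane-targeted GPR56 C-terminal fragment without its extracellular N-terminal fragment, though the record does not state a specific application. The accompanying GenBank file covers only a 931 bp partial read showing the T7 promoter, M13 primer sites and a Kozak consensus, not the whole plasmid.
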