Addgene plasmid #44201: BC-Sig-GPRC
Depositing lab: Lei Xu. Depositing organization: University of Rochester Medical Center.
Backbone
  Vector backbone: Barcode
  Backbone manufacturer: unknown
  Backbone size w/o insert (bp): 7500
  Total vector size (bp): 8400
  Vector type: Mammalian Expression, Retroviral
  Selectable markers: Puromycin
Growth in bacteria
  Bacterial resistance: Ampicillin, 100 μg/mL
  Growth temperature: 37°C
  Growth strain: DH5alpha
  Copy number: Unknown
Gene/Insert
  Gene/Insert name: human GPR56 C-terminal fragment with signal peptide (alt name: GPR56 CTF)
  Species: H. sapiens (human)
  Insert size (bp): 1080
  Mutation: The C-terminal fragment of GPR56, starting at amino acid 383, right after the cleavage site in the GPS motif, was fused with the signal peptide of GPR56.
  GenBank ID: NM_001145770.1 NM_001145771.1
  Entrez Gene: ADGRG1 (a.k.a. BFPP, BPPR, GPR56, TM7LN4, TM7XN1)
  Promoter: LTR
  Tag / fusion protein: none
  Cloning method: Restriction Enzyme; 5′ cloning site AgeI (not destroyed); 3′ cloning site NotI (not destroyed)
  Sequencing primers: 5′ n/a; 3′ n/a
Terms and licenses: Academic/Nonprofit Terms; Industry Terms: Not Available to Industry
How to cite: BC-Sig-GPRC was a gift from Lei Xu (Addgene plasmid # 44201 ; http://n2t.net/addgene:44201 ; RRID:Addgene_44201)
