LOCUS       Exported 931 bp ds-DNA linear SYN 16-JUN-2021
DEFINITION  synthetic linear DNA
ACCESSION   .
VERSION     .
KEYWORDS    BC-Sig-GPRC
SOURCE      synthetic DNA construct
  ORGANISM  synthetic DNA construct
REFERENCE   1 (bases 1 to 931)
  TITLE     BC-GPR56
  JOURNAL   Unpublished
REFERENCE   2 (bases 1 to 931)
  AUTHORS   .
  TITLE     Direct Submission
  JOURNAL   Exported Jun 16, 2021 from SnapGene Server 1.1.58
            http://www.snapgene.com
FEATURES             Location/Qualifiers
     source          1..931
                     /organism="synthetic DNA construct"
                     /mol_type="other DNA"
     primer_bind     complement(72..91)
                     /label=T7
                     /note="T7 promoter, forward primer"
     promoter        complement(73..91)
                     /label=T7 promoter
                     /note="promoter for bacteriophage T7 RNA polymerase"
     primer_bind     complement(98..115)
                     /label=M13 Forward
                     /note="In lacZ gene. Also called M13-F20 or M13 (-21)
                     Forward"
     primer_bind     complement(98..114)
                     /label=M13 fwd
                     /note="common sequencing primer, one of multiple similar
                     variants"
     primer_bind     complement(107..129)
                     /label=M13/pUC Forward
                     /note="In lacZ gene"
     regulatory      523..532
                     /regulatory_class="other"
                     /note="vertebrate consensus sequence for strong initiation
                     of translation (Kozak, 1987)"
ORIGIN
        1 agggccaggt ttccgggccc tcacattgcc aaaagacggc aatatggtgg aaaataaccg
       61 gaattaattc gccctatagt gagtcgtatt acaattcact ggccgtcgtt ttacaacgtc
      121 gtgactggga aaaccctggc gttacccaac ttaatcgcct tgcagcacat ccccctttcg
      181 ccagaatttc gaccactgtg ctggcggccg ctcattacta gatgcggctg gacgaggtgc
      241 tgcccgagct gatggggagc ctggcgctgt ctgagttgct cttcagaggg gaggggccac
      301 cccgggcctg cagccgcatg gaccagtacc agatgaagat gaggaagcct tggaaggagg
      361 tgatgatgct gaaaaggtag aggacgacaa gctggaaggt gccagaagca aaggagaaga
      421 agatcaaggc ccagggcagg ccaaggacca ggctgaggcc cagcagtgtc agcacatgtg
      481 accacttttg ggtgtggggg cgcagccgca ggatctgcac caccatggtg gctagcatgg
      541 ccatgttgaa cagaaacacc aggctgaaga ggcccaggtt ggtgatgtag ctgaccaggg
      601 agtcccggat ccagcacatg gaagggtaga tgacgccctc tggagtccta tgcacagcca
      661 agatgatggg gccatagttg tccacatcca ccagggccac cagcgtcacc agaaagatgg
      721 ggaagcccca gcccatggcg ctcagcttga gtaggtagcc agggacatag gtgccaaaga
      781 cctccaccac gagtcggtag aggttgtacc cctcgaggcc catccaggaa aggcaggtga
      841 gcagggagaa gtgcaggaag atggcactgg ctcggcagcc agcctcagag cctgtcaggg
      901 ccaccggctc gctgagcagg aagctcgtgt c
//
